>Addgene plasmid #219960 | pSN721 | addgene full sequence | sequence record 440842 | Addgene NGS Result
GCAGCCGAACGACCGAGCGCAGCGAGTCAGTGAGCGAGGAAGCGGAAGAGCGCCCAATACGCAAACCGCC
TCTCCCCGCGCGTTGGCCGATTCATTAATGCAGCTGGCACGACAGGTTTCCCGACTGGAAAGCGGGCAGT
GAGCGCAACGCAATTAATGTGAGTTAGCTCACTCATTAGGCACCCCAGGCTTTACACTTTATGCTTCCGG
CTCGTATGTTGTGTGGAATTGTGAGCGGATAACAATTTCACACAGGAAACAGCTATGACCATGATTACGC
CAAGCTTGCATGCGGTTTTAGAAGAAATTTCGATGGGAGTTGATGACATTTGTGATTTTTAAACTTAAAT
TTTAACTTATCGCTTAGTGATCTTTAATCATAACCGACTTTAGCAAGTTCATGAAAAAAGAAACTTTCGA
CCGGCATTCGATCATAATTTTTAGACATATTATAGAGCATTCTCGTGTCTCCCCATAGTTGTAAATATGC
AACCAGATGTCCGTTGGTGCAATTTAGTTGCTCATCAAGTTCTCTATGTCCATTTCTATTCTGTTCAACC
ACTTCATTTCCCCTTTTGACATTTTTCTATCTGTGAGAGCTTCATCTCCCATCGTTTCCTCTTAACGTCT
TCAGAAAGACAAATCGTTGCCAAATTCATCATTTTCGAGTGCCAGGCATCCAATAACCGAAAGAATGGGA
GCAAAGAGTGCTTTTCAACGGAAATTAGAACCATTTTTCTGAAAGAAGTCTGCGCGAGATAAGCAAAGTT
TTAAATTTTCATGAAAACCACAAGCGCGTATTTTGAGTTTTTCACAACTTTAGAAAAATTCAAAAAACGG
ATGCCAACGTTACAGGAAAATGCCGAAAATTCGAGAAACAATAATTTCCATGAACATTTAAAAATAATTT
TTTCACGACCCATTTGTAATAGTGAATTAGTAAGGGTATTTAATCTGATACATTTCCAAAAAATAATGCA
ATGTTTGCCGAAAACTTGACGATTTGCCGTTCGCCTGAAAATACTGTATGATGACTGAAAAATTTCCCGT
TTGCGAAATCTGTGATTCCTATAAAATTAGACTTCTAAATAAATTGGCATTTAAAATCATGATTAGAAGA
AAACTAAACCACAAAGAATATGAAAACACACTTCTATAATTAATTTTTACAATTAGATATATGATTTCAT
AAAGCTGCAGTGCTGTTATTTTGATCTCAATCTATTTACAAAAATAACACTGAAAAGTACTTTATGCCTT
GCAAGAAATGCTCAATTTCTGTGTATTCTACGCTTAAGCACCTTCTATTCAGCACCTACTCGGGAATTCT
CCACCAAATCCATTCTCATTTTCTTCTTTTCTCTCTCAACTCGTCTTCAATCTCTTCACCTCGTCCACTA
TTTCATCCCCGGAGACTTGTTCCCCAGACGTCGTGCCTCCAATCGATCCATTTGTGGAGCCCGCGTCGTC
CACAGAGCTTCTGCCGTTTCATCTCTGCGTCTCGTTCACCCATTAGACGTTGTGCTTCCTCCCTGCCTGA
AAATAGCCCCACACAACATAGACTTGCTCTTCTTTCTTCTACTTTTTTTCTCATTCTTTTTTCTCCAGAT
ACGCCTTTATTCAAATGACGTGTTTCTTTTTTTTGTCTGTTCAAAAACCAACAACTCATGATCATCAGAT
GATGATGGTCAAAAATCCCTTCCGGTTTTCCTTTTCTTCCCAAATTTTGGCTTGGACTTTTTTTGAATTA
TGACACCAAAACATGCAACGACGTATATATATGCAAACGTAGAATATCGAGTTTCAGAACCGAATCATTG
TCGAGATTAAAAGGGAGGAAATTGATATGTGATGGAAATAGATTGAGGGCTGAATTTTTGAGATTGAAAA
AACAATTGTATAATGTAAGTAGATAAAACAAAGCTGTATTGAATTTATAAATATCTAATACATTTTCTAA
TACAAAAATAAATTTGATTTTGTACTTTTCTTAAAAAGTGATCAGAATTTCCACTAGATGTTTTTGGCAA
CAATCACCTGATAATTGGATTAAAATTTGACAAAACTGTTTAAGTACAAGCGAACTAGATGAGAATTTCT
ACCTTTTTCTTTCAATTGAATATTTTCGTATTCCATCCCTCCGTGCTTTCATTTTCCATTGACGTTTTAT
GGTTCAATATATATCCTAAAAGTTTTCCTTACCCTTTCTCCTACTAGTTTCATCTCTTCTTCTAAATAAT
TAACATTTCTTTATTTAATTGATTTCTTTCCATTTCACGTCATTTCTTCATTTAGCACAACATTCTTCTT
TTATTCCCATCCAATCGCCTTCTCCGTTCATTCCGGCCCCTTTTTCAGCTTCAAATTGAACAACAAAAAC
ACATTGCGTGACGATAAAACTTCCAGTTCCCGTCTTCAAAACGTCATTCCGAGAGACTATTCGCCTGGAA
CCCTCGCCTTTTTTTCATTATGTGCTCATCCCTAAAAGAGCCAAGAGCTCTCAAAAACTGCTGGGGATCT
TCGTGAAAAAATGTTTGGTTGAAAATTGTTGAAGCATCTTGAATTACCATTTACTAAAGGACCAAGTATA
CATTTTGAAATAGGCTCCGAAAGATTGAAGCATATTTTGAACTAGATAATATTAATTAAATTCATTTTGT
TGGTGTTAACTTTTATTTTAAGTTGCGAGCATGTTACCGTAAGAACCTTTTTCATTTTTTATTTTAAATA
AAATTTTACAATTTGTCTTGAGCAACTTGTTCTATAAGTGATATCAACTTCAAATTAGTGGGCATATAAA
ATTAAAATGAGAAAAAACAATAGCGTGGATAGAAAAATCACCATAGGCCAGGAAAATCTGTAAGAGATTT
TCCCGTGTTAGCTAAACTTTTGAAATTGTTTACATTTTTAAAGGTTATGTTTTACCATCTGATTCTTTAC
AGATCGGTTTTTTTTAACATATGACAATAGTTTTAACCTTTCGTTTTTGAACCTTTAAATTTGAAAATCA
ATAGTTTTCATTAAATACTCATTGATTACAGTAGCCATTAGAACTTTATGTCTCCTTTCGCTGACCTTAG
GGAACATTGTGCCAAAATCAGTTTTGCTTCCAAAATCAGATTCTATAATTTCTACACTGTGACTCACAAA
AACCAACCAAATTCAATCATTTTTCTGTATCCTGCCTTCTTCTTTTTTCGAATGTTCTTTTTCTCCTTGT
TTCTCTTTTTTCCATGTTTATCATCGTCATCTGTTGCTTCTTCTCGGCTTCTCTAATTTCAGCCCAACCC
CTTTTTTTTCCTCATCTAATTAAATTCGCCTCGAGGCTCCGTCCTCCTCCATCTCTATCTTTTTCTCTTT
TCTCTTCCATTCCGAACTTTTTCTTTCCCAATCGACCATCTATTCGAAGATTCATTGCTGCCTTTTTTTC
AGCACTCTTCTTCATTTTTTTTTCGAATACACATTCAATAGAAAACTGGAGAAGAAGAGGAAAAGCATCG
AGGAGACGATAAGTGGGGCTCAACGCCATTGGATGATTGACTCGAGCTGAGAAGAAGGACTCAAGAGGTG
AGCCAAAATTGCAAAATAGAAGAAGAAAAAATAGAAAAACAAGAGGAAAGGGAAACAAATGTCTTGTTAT
AGATGTTGATGTGTGAAAAAAAACGATATAGAAAAATGACATGGCTGAACGGAGTTATTATCTCGACTTG
AAAGGCGGCATTCGAAAAATTCAGATTTTACGTTAAAAATTCCCTTTTTAACTCAAAGTACCCAAAAATG
GGCTAAAATTCAAAAATACCACAATAGAACACTTAAAAGATTCTGTAAGTTTGTAGGACTGCACTTTAAT
CCTAAAAATATGGTTTCAAAAAAATTAATTCATGTTCTGAAATGTTACTAAGGTTTTGGAAAGATCGCAA
TGAGCTTTAACTTTTCAAGATTTTTCTTCAAGAGTTGGTAAAATTTTTGACATCAGTAAACTTGTAGTTT
TAAAAAACTTTTAAAACCCCTTTTCAATTTGTTTCAAAATTTCAAAATGTTCAAATCTTAATGCTTAAAA
TTGAAATTCAATGAAAATAGATCACAATTCACGTCATTTGGCATTTGCTTCTTTTCCCTGCCTGAGCCAA
CATTTTCTAATCGAATCAACCACTAATCTGTTTTATTTCGTCAATTTCTTTTTTCCTTCTTTCCTTATTA
GCATATATCGATCTTACTTCAATTGTTTAAATAAATCTCAATAAACAAGTTCAAAATAACATGTGAATTC
CAATTTCTACGAACGAATTCTTGAATTAATTAAAACAATTTCAGGGCGCGCCATGTCGGGAGCCTCAGTG
AAGGTGGCTGTCCGGGTAAGGCCCTTCAATTCTCGAGAGACCAGCAAGGAATCCAAATGCATCATTCAGA
TGCAAGGCAACTCGACCAGTATTATTAACCCAAAGAATCCAAAGGAAGCTCCAAAGTCCTTCAGCTTCGA
CTATTCCTACTGGTCTCATACCTCACCCGAAGATCCCTGTTTTGCATCTCAAAACCGTGTGTACAATGAC
ATTGGCAAGGAAATGCTCTTACACGCCTTTGAGGGATATAATGTCTGTATTTTTGCCTATGGGCAGACTG
GTGCTGGAAAATCTTATACAATGATGGGTAAACAAGAAGAAAGCCAGGCTGGCATCATTCCACAGTTATG
TGAAGAACTTTTTGAGAAAATCAATGACAACTGTAATGAAGAAATGTCTTACTCTGTAGAGGTGAGCTAC
ATGGAAATTTACTGTGAAAGAGTACGAGATTTGCTGAATCCAAAAAACAAGGGTAATTTGCGTGTGCGTG
AACACCCACTTCTTGGACCCTATGTGGAGGATCTGTCCAAGTTGGCAGTTACTTCCTACACAGACATTGC
TGACCTCATGGATGCTGGGAACAAAGCCAGGACAGTGGCAGCTACAAACATGAATGAAACAAGTAGCCGT
TCCCACGCTGTGTTTACGATTGTTTTCACCCAGAAGAAACACGATAATGAGACCAACCTTTCCACTGAGA
AGGTCAGTAAAATCAGCTTGGTGGATCTAGCAGGAAGTGAACGAGCTGATTCAACTGGTGCCAAAGGGAC
TCGATTAAAGGAAGGAGCAAATATTAATAAGTCTCTTACAACTTTGGGCAAAGTCATTTCAGCCTTGGCC
GAGGTGAGTAAAAAGAAGAAGAAAACAGATTTTATTCCCTACAGGGATTCTGTACTTACTTGGCTCCTTC
GAGAAAATTTAGGTGGCAATTCTCGGACTGCAATGGTTGCTGCTCTGAGCCCCGCGGATATCAACTACGA
TGAGACTTTGAGCACTCTGAGATATGCAGATCGTGCAAAACAAATTAAATGCAATGCTGTTATCAATGAG
GACCCCAATGCCAAACTGGTTCGTGAATTAAAGGAGGAGGTGACACGGCTGAAGGACCTTCTTCGTGCTC
AGGGCCTGGGAGATATTATTGATACATCCATGGGGTCCCTCACTTCATCCCCATCTTCCTGCTCACTCAG
TAGTCAGGTGGGCTTGACGTCTGTGACCAGTATTCAAGAGAGGATCATGTCTACACCTGGAGGAGAGGAA
GCTATTGAACGTTTAAAGGAATCAGAGAAGATCATTGCTGAGTTGAATGAAACTTGGGAAGAGAAGCTTC
GTAAAACAGAGGCCATCAGAATGGAGAGAGAGGCTTTGTTGGCTGAGATGGGAGTTGCCATTCGGGAAGA
TGGAGGAACCCTAGGGGTTTTCTCACCTAAAAAGACCCCACATCTTGTTAACCTCAATGAAGACCCACTA
ATGTCTGAGTGCCTACTTTATTACATCAAAGATGGAATTACAAGGGTTGGCCAAGCAGATGCTGAGCGGC
GCCAGGACATAGTGCTGAGCGGGGCTCACATTAAAGAAGAGCATTGTATCTTCCGGAGTGAGAGAAGCAA
CAGCGGGGAAGTTATCGTGACCTTAGAGCCCTGTGAGCGCTCAGAAACCTACGTAAATGGCAAGAGGGTG
TCCCAGCCTGTTCAGCTGCGCTCAGGAAACCGTATCATCATGGGTAAAAACCATGTTTTCCGCTTTAACC
ACCCGGAACAAGCACGAGCTGAGCGAGAGAAGACTCCTTCTGCTGAGACCCCCTCTGAGCCTGTGGACTG
GACATTTGCCCAGAGGGAGCTTCTGGAAAAACAAGGAATTGATATGAAACAAGAGATGGAGAAAAGGCTA
CAGGAAATGGAGATCTTATACAAAAAGGAGAAGGAAGAAGCAGATCTTCTTTTGGAGCAGCAGAGACTGG
ACTATGAGAGTAAATTGCAGGCCTTGCAGAAGCAGGTTGAAACCCGATCTCTGGCTGCAGAAACAACTGA
AGAGGAGGAAGAAGAGGAAGAAGTTCCTTGGACACAGCATGAATTTGAGTTGGCCCAATGGGCCTTCCGG
AAATGGAAGTCTCATCAGTTTACTTCATTACGGGACTTACTCTGGGGCAATGCCGTGTACCTAAAGGAGG
CCAATGCCATCAGTGTGGAACTGAAAAAGAAGGTGCAGTTTCAGTTTGTTCTGCTGACTGACACACTGTA
CTCCCCTTTGCCTCCTGAATTACTTCCCACTGAGATGGAAAAAACTCATGAGGACAGGCCTTTCCCTCGC
ACAGTGGTAGCAGTAGAAGTCCAGGATTTGAAGAATGGAGCAACACACTATTGGTCTTTGGAGAAACTCA
AGCAGAGGCTGGATTTGATGCGAGAGATGTATGATAGGGCAGGGGAGATGGCCTCCAGTGCCCAAGACGA
AAGCGAAACCACTGTGACTGGCAGCGATCCCTTCTATGATCGGTTCCACTGGTTCAAACTTGTGGGGAGC
TCCCCCATTTTCCACGGCTGTGTGAACGAGCGCCTTGCCGACCGCACACCCTCCCCCACTTTTTCCACGG
CCGATTCCGACATCACTGAGCTGGCTGACGAGCAGCAAGATGAGATGGAGGATTTTGATGATGAGGCATT
CGTGGATGACGCCGGCTCTGACGCAGGGACGGAGGAGGGATCAGATCTCTTCAGTGACGGGCATGACCCG
TTTTACGACCGATCCCCTTGGTTCATTTTAGTGGGAAGGGCATTTGTTTACCTGAGCAATCTGCTGTATC
CCGTGCCCCTGATCCACAGGGTGGCCATCGTCAGTGAGAAAGGTGAAGTGCGGGGATTTCTGCGTGTGGC
TGTACAGGCCATCGCAGCGGATGAAGAAGCTCCTGATTATGGCTCTGGAATTCGACAGTCAGGAACAGCT
AAAATATCTTTTGATAATGAATACTTTAATCAGAGTGACTTTTCGTCTGTTGCAATGACTCGTTCTGGTC
TGTCCTTGGAGGAGTTGAGGATTGTGGAAGGACAGGGTCAGAGTTCTGAGGTCATCACTCCTCCAGAAGA
AATCAGTCGAATTAATGACTTGGATTTGAAGTCAAGCACTTTGCTGGATGGTAAGATGGTAATGGAAGGG
TTTTCTGAAGAGATTGGCAACCACCTGAAACTGGGCAGTGCCTTCACTTTCCGAGTAACAGTGTTGCAGG
CCAGTGGAATCCTCCCAGAGTATGCAGATATCTTCTGTCAGTTCAACTTTTTGCATCGCCATGATGAAGC
ATTCTCCACGGAGCCCCTCAAAAACAATGGCAGAGGAAGTCCCCTGGCCTTTTATCATGTGCAGAATATT
GCAGTGGAGATCACTGAATCATTTGTGGATTACATCAAAACCAAGCCTATTGTATTTGAAGTCTTTGGGC
ATTATCAGCAGCACCCACTTCATCTGCAAGGACAGGAGCTTAACAGTCCGCCTCAGCCGTGCCGCCGATT
CTTCCCTCCACCCATGCCACTGTCCAAGCCAGTTCCAGCCACCAAGTTAAACACGATGAGCAAAACCAGC
CTTGGCCAGAGCATGAGCAAGTATGACCTCCTGGTTTGGTTTGAGATCAGTGAACTGGAGCCTACAGGAG
AGTATATCCCAGCTGTGGTTGACCACACAGCAGGCTTGCCTTGCCAGGGGACATTTTTGCTTCATCAGGG
CATCCAGCGAAGGATCACAGTGACCATTATCCATGAGAAGGGGAGCGAGCTCCATTGGAAAGATGTTCGT
GAACTGGTGGTAGGTCGTATTCGGAATAAGCCTGAGGTGGATGAAGCTGCAGTTGATGCCATCCTCTCCC
TAAATATTATTTCTGCCAAGTACCTGAAGTCTTCCCACAACTCTAGCAGGACCTTCTACCGCTTTGAGGC
TGTGTGGGATAGCTCTCTGCATAACTCCCTTCTTCTGAACCGAGTGACACCCTATGGAGAAAAGATCTAC
ATGACCTTGTCGGCCTACCTAGAGCTGGATCATTGCATCCAGCCGGCTGTCATCACCAAGGATGTGTGCA
TGGTCTTCTACTCCCGAGATGCCAAGATCTCACCACCACGCTCTCTGCGTAGCCTCTTTGGCAGCGGCTA
CTCAAAGTCACCAGATTCGAATCGAGTCACTGGCATTTACGAACTCAGCTTATGCAAAATGTCAGACACA
GGTAGTCCAGGTATGCAGAGAAGGAGAAGAAAAATCTTAGATACGTCAGTGGCATATGTGCGGGGAGAAG
AGAACTTAGCAGGCTGGCGGCCCCGTGGAGACAGCCTCATCCTTGAGCACCAGTGGGAGCTGGAGAAGCT
GGAGCTCCTACATGAGGTGGAAAAAACCCGCCACTTTTTGCTGCTGCGTGAGAGACTTGGTGACAGCATC
CCCAAATCCCTGAGCGACTCGTTATCCCCCAGCCTCAGCAGTGGGACCCTCAGCACCTCCACCAGTATCT
CCTCTCAGATCTCAACCACTACCTTTGAAAGCGCCATCACACCTAGCGAGAGCAGTGGCTATGATTCAGG
AGACATCGAAAGCCTGGTGGACCGAGAGAAAGAGCTGGCTACCAAGTGCCTGCAACTTCTCACCCACACT
TTCAACAGAGAATTCAGCCAGGTGCACGGCAGCGTCAGTGACTGTAAGTTGTCTGATATCTCTCCAATTG
GACGGGATCCCTCTGAGTCCAGTTTCAGCAGTGCCACCCTCACTCCCTCCTCCACCTGTCCCTCTCTGGT
AGACTCTAGGAGCAACTCTCTGGATCAGAAGACCCCAGAAGCCAATTCCCGGGCCTCTAGTCCCTGCCCA
GAATTTGAACAGTTTCAGATTGTCCCAGCTGTGGAAACACCATATTTGGCCCGAGCAGGAAAAAACGAAT
TTCTCAATCTTGTTCCAGATATTGAAGAAATTAGACCAAGCTCAGTGGTCTCTAAGAAAGGATACCTTCA
TTTCAAGGAGCCTCTTTACAGTAACTGGGCTAAACATTTTGTTGTCGTCCGTCGGCCTTATGTCTTCATC
TATAACAGTGACAAAGACCCTGTGGAGCGTGGAATCATTAACCTGTCCACAGCACAGGTGGAGTACAGTG
AGGACCAGCAGGCCATGGTGAAGACACCAAACACCTTTGCTGTCTGCACAAAGCACCGTGGGGTCCTTTT
GCAGGCCCTCAATGACAAAGACATGAACGACTGGTTGTATGCCTTCAACCCACTTCTAGCTGGCACAATA
CGGTCAAAGCTTTCCCGCAGATGCCCGAGCCAGTCGAAATACTGAGTCGACGGTACCATGGTATTGATAT
CTGAGCTCCGCATCGGCCGCTGTCATCAGATCGCCATCTCGCGCCCGTGCCTCTGACTTCTAAGTCCAAT
TACTCTTCAACATCCCTACATGCTCTTTCTCCCTGTGCTCCCACCCCCTATTTTTGTTATTATCAAAAAA
CTTCTCTTAATTTCTTTGTTTTTTAGCTTCTTTTAAGTCACCTCTAACAATGAAATTGTGTAGATTCAAA
AATAGAATTAATTCGTAATAAAAAGTCGAAAAAAATTGTGCTCCCTCCCCCCATTAATAATAATTCTATC
CCAAAATCTACACAATGTTCTGTGTACACTTCTTATGTTTTTTACTTCTGATAAATTTTTTTGAAACATC
ATAGAAAAAACCGCACACAAAATACCTTATCATATGTTACGTTTCAGTTTATGACCGCAATTTTTATTTC
TTCGCACGTCTGGGCCTCTCATGACGTCAAATCATGCTCATCGTGAAAAAGTTTTGGAGTATTTTTGGAA
TTTTTCAATCAAGTGAAAGTTTATGAAATTAATTTTCCTGCTTTTGCTTTTTGGGGTTTCCCCTATTGTT
TGTCAAGATTTCGAGGACGGCGTTTTTCTTGCTAAAATCACAAGTATTGATGAGCACGATGCAAGAAAGA
TCGGAAGAAGGTTTGGGTTTGAGGCTCAGTGGAAGGTGAGTAGAAGTTGATAATTTGAAAGTGGAGTAGT
GTCTATGGGGTTTTTGCCTTAAATGACAGAATACATTCCCAATATACCAAACATAACTGTTTCTACTAGT
CGGCCGTACGGGCCCTTTCGTCTCGCGCGTTTCGGTGATGACGGTGAAAACCTCTGACACATGCAGCTCC
CGGAGACGGTCACAGCTTGTCTGTAAGCGGATGCCGGGAGCAGACAAGCCCGTCAGGGCGCGTCAGCGGG
TGTTGGCGGGTGTCGGGGCTGGCTTAACTATGCGGCATCAGAGCAGATTGTACTGAGAGTGCACCATATG
CGGTGTGAAATACCGCACAGATGCGTAAGGAGAAAATACCGCATCAGGCGGCCTTAATTAAGGGCCTCGT
GATACGCCTATTTTTATAGGTTAATGTCATGATAATAATGGTTTCTTAGACGTCAGGTGGCACTTTTCGG
GGAAATGTGCGCGGAACCCCTATTTGTTTATTTTTCTAAATACATTCAAATATGTATCCGCTCATGAGAC
AATAACCCTGATAAATGCTTCAATAATATTGAAAAAGGAAGAGTATGAGTATTCAACATTTCCGTGTCGC
CCTTATTCCCTTTTTTGCGGCATTTTGCCTTCCTGTTTTTGCTCACCCAGAAACGCTGGTGAAAGTAAAA
GATGCTGAAGATCAGTTGGGTGCACGAGTGGGTTACATCGAACTGGATCTCAACAGCGGTAAGATCCTTG
AGAGTTTTCGCCCCGAAGAACGTTTTCCAATGATGAGCACTTTTAAAGTTCTGCTATGTGGCGCGGTATT
ATCCCGTATTGACGCCGGGCAAGAGCAACTCGGTCGCCGCATACACTATTCTCAGAATGACTTGGTTGAG
TACTCACCAGTCACAGAAAAGCATCTTACGGATGGCATGACAGTAAGAGAATTATGCAGTGCTGCCATAA
CCATGAGTGATAACACTGCGGCCAACTTACTTCTGACAACGATCGGAGGACCGAAGGAGCTAACCGCTTT
TTTGCACAACATGGGGGATCATGTAACTCGCCTTGATCGTTGGGAACCGGAGCTGAATGAAGCCATACCA
AACGACGAGCGTGACACCACGATGCCTGTAGCAATGGCAACAACGTTGCGCAAACTATTAACTGGCGAAC
TACTTACTCTAGCTTCCCGGCAACAATTAATAGACTGGATGGAGGCGGATAAAGTTGCAGGACCACTTCT
GCGCTCGGCCCTTCCGGCTGGCTGGTTTATTGCTGATAAATCTGGAGCCGGTGAGCGTGGGTCTCGCGGT
ATCATTGCAGCACTGGGGCCAGATGGTAAGCCCTCCCGTATCGTAGTTATCTACACGACGGGGAGTCAGG
CAACTATGGATGAACGAAATAGACAGATCGCTGAGATAGGTGCCTCACTGATTAAGCATTGGTAACTGTC
AGACCAAGTTTACTCATATATACTTTAGATTGATTTAAAACTTCATTTTTAATTTAAAAGGATCTAGGTG
AAGATCCTTTTTGATAATCTCATGACCAAAATCCCTTAACGTGAGTTTTCGTTCCACTGAGCGTCAGACC
CCGTAGAAAAGATCAAAGGATCTTCTTGAGATCCTTTTTTTCTGCGCGTAATCTGCTGCTTGCAAACAAA
AAAACCACCGCTACCAGCGGTGGTTTGTTTGCCGGATCAAGAGCTACCAACTCTTTTTCCGAAGGTAACT
GGCTTCAGCAGAGCGCAGATACCAAATACTGTTCTTCTAGTGTAGCCGTAGTTAGGCCACCACTTCAAGA
ACTCTGTAGCACCGCCTACATACCTCGCTCTGCTAATCCTGTTACCAGTGGCTGCTGCCAGTGGCGATAA
GTCGTGTCTTACCGGGTTGGACTCAAGACGATAGTTACCGGATAAGGCGCAGCGGTCGGGCTGAACGGGG
GGTTCGTGCACACAGCCCAGCTTGGAGCGAACGACCTACACCGAACTGAGATACCTACAGCGTGAGCTAT
GAGAAAGCGCCACGCTTCCCGAAGGGAGAAAGGCGGACAGGTATCCGGTAAGCGGCAGGGTCGGAACAGG
AGAGCGCACGAGGGAGCTTCCAGGGGGAAACGCCTGGTATCTTTATAGTCCTGTCGGGTTTCGCCACCTC
TGACTTGAGCGTCGATTTTTGTGATGCTCGTCAGGGGGGCGGAGCCTATGGAAAAACGCCAGCAACGCGG
CCTTTTTACGGTTCCTGGCCTTTTGCTGGCCTTTTGCTCACATGTTCTTTCCTGCGTTATCCCCTGATTC
TGTGGATAACCGTATTACCGCCTTTGAGTGAGCTGATACCGCTCGCC
Features (pLannotate 1.2.2; 12 found; start..end, strand, type, name):
      1..48      +  rep_origin     RSF ori (fragment): Plasmids containing the RSF 1030 origin of replication can be propagated in E. coli cells that contain additional plasmids with compatible origins.
     50..142     +  CDS            lacI (fragment): lac repressor; lacI; The lac repressor binds to the lac operator to inhibit transcription in E. coli. This inhibition can be relieved by adding lactose or isopropyl-β-D-thiogalactopyranoside (IPTG).
    155..176     +  protein_bind   CAP binding site: CAP binding activates transcription in the presence of cAMP. E. coli catabolite activator protein
    191..221     +  promoter       lac promoter: promoter for the E. coli lac operon
    225..247     +  protein_bind   lac operator (fragment): The lac repressor binds to the lac operator to inhibit transcription in E. coli. This inhibition can be relieved by adding lactose or isopropyl-β-D-thiogalactopyranoside (IPTG). lac repressor encoded by lacI
   4323..9632    +  CDS            KIF1B: KIF1B_HUMAN - Also known as KIAA0591, KIAA1448. Experimental evidence at protein level: Swiss-Prot protein existence level 1. Isoform 1 mediates the transport of synaptic vesicles in neuronal cells. From Homo sapiens (Human).
  10173..10325   +  CDS            aex-5 (fragment): AEX5_CAEEL - Also known as kpc-3 From Caenorhabditis elegans.
  10452..10487   +  CDS            rop (fragment): Rop protein, which maintains plasmids at low copy number; rop
  10589..10688   +  misc_feature   bom (fragment): basis of mobility region from pBR322
  10790..10894   +  promoter       AmpR promoter: bla
  10895..11755   +  CDS            AmpR: β-lactamase; bla; confers resistance to ampicillin, carbenicillin, and related antibiotics
  11926..12514   +  rep_origin     ori: high-copy-number ColE1/pMB1/pBR322/pUC origin of replication
