[The description below was written by a language model from this plasmid's Addgene catalogue record and pLannotate feature annotations shown in this document.]
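Description:
pSN721 is a 12,647-nt worm expression plasmid built on the ∆pSM backbone and designed to express human KIF1Bβ, the 1770-amino-acid isoform of the kinesin-3 family motor KIF1B, in Caenorhabditis elegans. It is maintained in E. coli as a high-copy plasmid through a ColE1/pUC-type origin of replication and is selected with ampicillin via a β-lactamase (AmpR) gene driven by its own promoter. Residual cloning-vector sequences are also annotated, including a lac promoter/operator region with a CAP binding site and short fragments matching lacI, an RSF origin, rop and the pBR322 bom region. These appear to be backbone remnants rather than functional parts of the expression unit.

According to the catalogue entry, the payload is an unc-104 promoter fused to the human KIF1Bβ coding sequence, assembled by Gibson cloning. The feature table annotates the KIF1B open reading frame as a roughly 5.3 kb CDS. The promoter itself is not annotated, although an unannotated stretch of about 4 kb lies between the lac region and the start of the KIF1B CDS, where such a promoter would be expected to sit. unc-104 is the worm gene encoding the KIF1A-type synaptic vesicle kinesin, so its promoter would be expected to direct expression in neurons. Downstream of the coding sequence, a short fragment matching the C. elegans gene aex-5 is detected. The record does not explain its role, and no 3′ UTR, tags or fluorescent reporters are annotated. The stated purpose is simply expression of human KIF1Bβ in worms, which fits transgenic studies of the human motor's function in C. elegans neurons.
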