Addgene plasmid #219960: pSN721
Purpose: Expresses human KIF1Bß in C. elegans
Depositing lab: Shinsuke Niwa. Depositing organization: Tohoku University, Frontier Research Institute for Interdisciplinary Sciences.
Backbone
  Vector backbone: ∆pSM
  Vector type: Worm Expression
Growth in bacteria
  Bacterial resistance: Ampicillin, 100 μg/mL
  Growth temperature: 37°C
  Growth strain: DH5alpha
  Copy number: High Copy
Gene/Insert
  Gene/Insert name: unc-104promoter::KIF1Bß (1770 a.a. isoform)
  Species: H. sapiens (human)
  Entrez Gene: KIF1B (a.k.a. CMT2, CMT2A, CMT2A1, HMSNII, KLP, NBLST1)
  Cloning method: Gibson Cloning
  Sequencing primers: 5′ TGCCTGAGCCAACATTTTCTAATCG
Terms and licenses: Academic/Nonprofit Terms; Industry Terms: Not Available to Industry
How to cite: pSN721 was a gift from Shinsuke Niwa (Addgene plasmid # 219960 ; http://n2t.net/addgene:219960 ; RRID:Addgene_219960)
